Addgene plasmid #67334: pDONR221-ARL8B
Purpose: hArl8b with stop codon in Gateway Entry vector
Depositing lab: Richard Kahn. Depositing organization: Emory University. Publication: Tool box: Plasmids for the expression or knockdown of human ARF Family GTPases (ARF/ARL/SAR) and their co-expression in bacteria with N-myristoyltransferases. Kerr SC, Kahn RA. Cell Logist. 2015 Sep 21;5(3):e1090523. doi: 10.1080/21592799.2015.1090523. eCollection 2015 Jul-Sep. PubMed 27057421.
Backbone
  Vector backbone: pDONR221
  Backbone manufacturer: Life Technologies
  Vector type: Bacterial Expression ; Gateway Entry vector
Growth in bacteria
  Bacterial resistance: Kanamycin, 50 μg/mL
  Growth temperature: 37°C
  Growth strain: DH5alpha
  Copy number: High Copy
Gene/Insert
  Gene/Insert name: ARL8B (alt name: pRK15s-221)
  Species: H. sapiens (human)
  Entrez Gene: ARL8B (a.k.a. ARL10C, Gie1)
  Promoter: None
  Cloning method: Gateway Cloning
  Sequencing primers: 5′ M13-Fwd; 3′ M13-Rev
Terms and licenses: Academic/Nonprofit Terms; Industry Terms: Not Available to Industry
How to cite: pDONR221-ARL8B was a gift from Richard Kahn (Addgene plasmid # 67334 ; http://n2t.net/addgene:67334 ; RRID:Addgene_67334)
