[The description below was written by a language model from this plasmid's Addgene catalogue record.]
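Description:
pDONR221-ARL8B is a Gateway entry clone built on the commercial pDONR221 donor backbone and carrying the human ARL8B open reading frame (also known as ARL10C or Gie1), which encodes a member of the ARF-like small GTPase family. The plasmid is maintained in standard E. coli cloning strains as a high-copy replicon and is selected with kanamycin. Although the catalogue lists it under bacterial expression as well as Gateway entry vector, the record states that there is no promoter driving the insert, so the construct functions as a storage and transfer intermediate and not as an expression plasmid in its own right.

The insert was introduced by Gateway recombination. In an entry clone of this type the coding sequence is normally flanked by attL sites, which allow it to be moved by an LR reaction into any compatible destination vector, and that vector then supplies the promoter, tags and host-specific elements. The ARL8B sequence here retains its stop codon. It is therefore suited to destination vectors that express the native protein or add an N-terminal tag, whereas C-terminal fusions would not be read through. M13 forward and reverse primer sites on the backbone flank the insert and are the listed means of sequence verification.

The plasmid belongs to a toolbox collection of constructs for expressing or knocking down human ARF family GTPases (ARF, ARL and SAR proteins). It serves as the starting point for generating ARL8B expression constructs for different hosts. No feature table was provided, so details such as the origin of replication and the exact att site boundaries are not documented in the record.
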