>Addgene plasmid #67334 | pDONR221-ARL8B | addgene partial sequence | sequence record 118874 | M13-Rev 5'-CAGGAAACAGCTATGACC-3'
TCAGCTGGATGGCAAATAATGATTTTATTTTGACTGATAGTGACCTGTTCGTTGCAACAAATTGATAAGC
AATGCTTTCTTATAATGCCAACTTTGTACAAGAAAGCTGGGTCCTATCAGCTTCTTCTAGATTTTGAATG
CTGAATAAGCCACTGAAGTGTGATATCTATATTATCCTTTTCTTTGCAAGAAATTGAATAGCAGCAAATT
TCTCTATCCTGAATAGCAGACAGATTCATTTTTTCAATTAGCTGTTTCTCATCCAAGGCATTAGGAAGAT
CTCTCTTGTTTCCAAGCACTAGCACTGGAATTCCTTGTAACTGTGGTTTATCTAGAAGATTATGTAGCTC
ATTTCGGGAAGCTTCTATCTTTTCACGATCTGCAGCATCTATCATGTAAACAATAGCATTGACTCCTCTG
CAATACCGCTCCCACATGCTTCGAAATCGGGGTTGTCCTCCTATGTCCCAGATCTTTATTGTGACGTTAC
CTTTAGTTACCTTCCTCATGTTGAAGCCCACTGTGGGTATCATATCTTCACTGAATTGACCTGACGCGAT
GACATTGACGAAGGTGGTCTTGCCCGAGTACTGCAGCCCCACGAGCGTCAGCTCCATCTCTTCCTTCCAG
AAGAGCGAACGGAACCAGTCCAGCAGGCGGGAGATGAGCGCCAGCATGGTTCTATCTCCTTCTAAGCCTG
CTTTTTTGTACAAAGTTGGCA
